Addgene plasmid #241843: pPBbsr2-miRFP703-dSal-VP16minADx3-hCRY2-NLS
Purpose: Expresses an actuator of Opto-p53 in mammalian cells.
Depositing lab: Kazuhiro Aoki. Depositing organization: Kyoto University, Graduate School of Biostudies. Publication: Opto-p53: A Light-Controllable Activation of p53 Signaling Pathway. Tsuruoka T, Goto Y, Aoki K. Cell Struct Funct. 2025 Jun 12. doi: 10.1247/csf.25017. PubMed 40500178.
Backbone
  Vector backbone: pPB
  Backbone size w/o insert (bp): 6774
  Total vector size (bp): 9408
  Vector type: Mammalian Expression
  Selectable markers: Blasticidin
Growth in bacteria
  Bacterial resistance: Ampicillin, 100 μg/mL
  Growth temperature: 37°C
  Growth strain: DH5alpha
  Copy number: High Copy
Gene/Insert
  Gene/Insert name: VP16
  Species: Synthetic
  Insert size (bp): 153
  Mutation: VP16 minimal activation domain x 3
  Promoter: CAGGS promoter
  Tag / fusion protein: miRFP703 (N terminal on insert); CRY2 (C terminal on insert)
  Cloning method: Restriction Enzyme; 5′ cloning site XhoI (not destroyed); 3′ cloning site NotI (not destroyed)
  Sequencing primers: 5′ n/a; 3′ n/a
Terms and licenses: Academic/Nonprofit Terms; Industry Terms: Not Available to Industry
How to cite: pPBbsr2-miRFP703-dSal-VP16minADx3-hCRY2-NLS was a gift from Kazuhiro Aoki (Addgene plasmid # 241843 ; http://n2t.net/addgene:241843 ; RRID:Addgene_241843)
