[The description below was written by a language model from this plasmid's Addgene catalogue record and pLannotate feature annotations shown in this document.]
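Description:
pPBbsr2-miRFP703-dSal-VP16minADx3-hCRY2-NLS is a mammalian expression plasmid built on the pPB backbone. That name suggests a piggyBac transposon vector, but the feature table does not annotate any transposon terminal repeats, so this cannot be confirmed from the record. It is propagated in E. coli as a high-copy plasmid through a ColE1/pUC-type origin with ampicillin resistance (AmpR under its own promoter). It also retains cloning-vector remnants: an f1 origin, lacZα and lac promoter/operator fragments, and T7 and T3 promoters. The catalogue lists a total size of 9,408 bp, whereas the sequenced record is 9,611 nt; the cause of this discrepancy is not stated.

The payload is a single bicistronic transcription unit driven by the CAGGS promoter, annotated as the CMV enhancer, chicken β-actin promoter fragments and a chimeric β-actin/β-globin intron. The first cistron encodes a fusion of three parts. At the N terminus is miRFP703, a near-infrared fluorescent protein that requires biliverdin. It is followed by three tandem copies of the herpes simplex virus VP16 minimal transactivation domain, only partly detected by the annotation as a VP96 fragment. At the C terminus is Arabidopsis CRY2, a blue-light-responsive cryptochrome. The construct name also indicates a nuclear localisation signal, which is not annotated separately. Downstream, an EMCV IRES drives translation of bsr (blasticidin S deaminase) from the same transcript, which ends at a bGH polyadenylation signal, so blasticidin selection is coupled to expression of the fusion.

The construct is described as an actuator of the Opto-p53 system for light-controllable activation of p53 signalling in mammalian cells. The parts suggest that light-responsive CRY2 controls the activity of a fluorescently trackable transactivation module. The other components of the system are not described in the record.
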