Features (pLannotate 1.2.2; 29 found; start..end, strand, type, name):
     30..458     -  rep_origin     f1 ori (sequence partly withheld): f1 bacteriophage origin of replication; arrow indicates direction of (+) strand synthesis
    463..618     -  CDS            lacZα (fragment): LacZα fragment of β-galactosidase; lacZ fragment
    626..644     +  promoter       T7 promoter: promoter for bacteriophage T7 RNA polymerase
   1011..1390    +  enhancer       CMV enhancer: human cytomegalovirus immediate early enhancer
   1392..1556    +  promoter       chicken β-actin promoter (fragment): No description available
   1565..1612    -  promoter       chicken β-actin promoter (fragment): contains a 21-bp deletion relative to the standard chicken β-actin promoter
   1618..1639    +  promoter       chicken β-actin promoter (fragment): contains a 21-bp deletion relative to the standard chicken β-actin promoter
   1661..1681    +  promoter       chicken β-actin promoter (fragment): No description available
   1708..1862    +  promoter       chicken β-actin promoter (fragment): contains a 21-bp deletion relative to the standard chicken β-actin promoter
   1863..2879    +  intron         chimeric intron: chimera between introns from chicken β-actin and rabbit β-globin
   2949..3893    +  CDS            miRFP703: miRFP703 is a basic (constitutively fluorescent) near ir fluorescent protein published in 2016, derived from Rhodopseudomonas palustris. It has low acid sensitivity. It requires the cofactor biliverdin for fluorescence.
   3999..4019    +  CDS            VP96 (fragment): 6 tandem repeats of the minimal activation domain of herpes simplex virus VP16 (Cheng et al., 2013)
   4062..5552    +  CDS            CRY2 (fragment): CRY2_ARATH - Also known as PHH1 From Arabidopsis thaliana (Mouse-ear cress).
   5663..6224    +  misc_feature   IRES: internal ribosome entry site (IRES) of the encephalomyocarditis virus (EMCV)
   6233..6652    +  CDS            bsr: BSR_BACCE - Experimental evidence at protein level: Swiss-Prot protein existence level 1. Catalyzes the deamination of the cytosine moiety of the antibiotics blasticidin S, cytomycin and acetylblasticidin S. From Bacillus cereus.
   6701..6925    +  polyA_signal   bGH poly(A) signal: bovine growth hormone polyadenylation signal
   6929..6945    +  promoter       SV40 promoter (fragment): SV40 enhancer and early promoter
   6996..7012    -  protein_bind   lac operator: The lac repressor binds to the lac operator to inhibit transcription in E. coli. This inhibition can be relieved by adding lactose or isopropyl-β-D-thiogalactopyranoside (IPTG). lac repressor encoded by lacI
   7020..7050    -  promoter       lac promoter: promoter for the E. coli lac operon
   7065..7086    -  protein_bind   CAP binding site: CAP binding activates transcription in the presence of cAMP. E. coli catabolite activator protein
   7099..7138    -  CDS            lacI (fragment): lac repressor; lacI; The lac repressor binds to the lac operator to inhibit transcription in E. coli. This inhibition can be relieved by adding lactose or isopropyl-β-D-thiogalactopyranoside (IPTG).
   7423..7441    -  promoter       T3 promoter: promoter for bacteriophage T3 RNA polymerase
   7486..7502    -  protein_bind   lac operator: The lac repressor binds to the lac operator to inhibit transcription in E. coli. This inhibition can be relieved by adding lactose or isopropyl-β-D-thiogalactopyranoside (IPTG). lac repressor encoded by lacI
   7510..7540    -  promoter       lac promoter: promoter for the E. coli lac operon
   7555..7576    -  protein_bind   CAP binding site: CAP binding activates transcription in the presence of cAMP. E. coli catabolite activator protein
   7589..7681    -  CDS            lacI (fragment): lac repressor; lacI; The lac repressor binds to the lac operator to inhibit transcription in E. coli. This inhibition can be relieved by adding lactose or isopropyl-β-D-thiogalactopyranoside (IPTG).
   7864..8452    -  rep_origin     ori: high-copy-number ColE1/pMB1/pBR322/pUC origin of replication
   8623..9483    -  CDS            AmpR: β-lactamase; bla; confers resistance to ampicillin, carbenicillin, and related antibiotics
   9484..9588    -  promoter       AmpR promoter: bla
>Addgene plasmid #241843 | pPBbsr2-miRFP703-dSal-VP16minADx3-hCRY2-NLS | addgene full sequence | sequence record 485112 | Addgene NGS Result
CTAAATTGTAAGCGTTAATATTTTGTTAAAATTCGCGTTAAATTTTTGTTAAATCAGCTCATTTTTTAAC
CAATAGGCCGAAATCGGCAAAATCCCTTATAAATCAAAAGAATAGACCGAGATAGGGT
[37 nt withheld, positions 129-165]
AAAGAACGTGGACTCCAACGTCAAAGG
[49 nt withheld, positions 193-241]
T
[91 nt withheld, positions 243-333]
G
[124 nt withheld, positions 335-458]
CCCATTCGCCATTCAGGCTGCGCAACTGTTGGGAAGGGCGATCGGTGCGGGCCTCTTCGCTATTACGCCA
GCTGGCGAAAGGGGGATGTGCTGCAAGGCGATTAAGTTGGGTAACGCCAGGGTTTTCCCAGTCACGACGT
TGTAAAACGACGGCCAGTGAGCGCGCGTAATACGACTCACTATAGGGCGAATTGGGGCGCGCCATTCTAG
ATTAACCCTAGAAAGATAGTCTGCGTAAAATTGACGCATGCATTCTTGAAATATTGCTCTCTCTTTCTAA
ATAGCGCGAATCCGTCGCTGTGCATTTAGGACATCTCAGTCGCCGCTTGGAGCTCCCGTGAGGCGTGCTT
GTCAATGCGGTAAGTGTCACTGATTTTGAACTATAACGACCGCGTGAGTCAAAATGACGCATGATTATCT
TTTACGTGACTTTTAAGATTTAACTCATACGATAATTATATTGTTATTTCATGTTCTACTTACGTGATAA
CTTATTATATATATATTTTCTTGTTATAGATATCAACTAGAATGCTAGCATGGGCCCATCTCGACATTGA
TTATTGACTAGTTATTAATAGTAATCAATTACGGGGTCATTAGTTCATAGCCCATATATGGAGTTCCGCG
TTACATAACTTACGGTAAATGGCCCGCCTGGCTGACCGCCCAACGACCCCCGCCCATTGACGTCAATAAT
GACGTATGTTCCCATAGTAACGCCAATAGGGACTTTCCATTGACGTCAATGGGTGGAGTATTTACGGTAA
ACTGCCCACTTGGCAGTACATCAAGTGTATCATATGCCAAGTACGCCCCCTATTGACGTCAATGACGGTA
AATGGCCCGCCTGGCATTATGCCCAGTACATGACCTTATGGGACTTTCCTACTTGGCAGTACATCTACGT
ATTAGTCATCGCTATTACCATGGTCGAGGTGAGCCCCACGTTCTGCTTCACTCTCCCCATCTCCCCCCCC
TCCCCACCCCCAATTTTGTATTTATTTATTTTTTAATTATTTTGTGCAGCGATGGGGGCGGGGGGGGGGG
GGGGGGGGGCCCCAGGGGGGGCGGGGCGGGGGGGGGGGGGGGGGGGGGGGGGGGGGGGGGGGGGGGGGGG
GGGGGAGATGGGGAGAGTGAAGCAGAACGTGGGGTTTTTTGGGGGGGGGGGGGGGGGGGGGCCCCTCAAA
AAAGCAAGCCCCCGGGGGGGGGGGGGCGGCGCGGCGCGCCCCCCCCCCNNNNNNNNNNGGGGGGCGGGGG
GGGGGGGGGGGGGGGGGGGGGCGGGGCGGGGCGAGGCGGAGAGGTGCGGCGGCAGCCAATCAGAGCGGCG
CGCTCCGAAAGTTTCCTTTTATGGCGAGGCGGCGGCGGCGGCGGCCCTATAAAAAGCGAAGCGCGCGGCG
GGCGGGAGTCGCTGCGCGCTGCCTTCGCCCCGTGCCCCGCTCCGCCGCCGCCTCGCGCCGCCCGCCCCGG
CTCTGACTGACCGCGTTACTCCCACAGGTGAGCGGGCGGGACGGCCCTTCTCCTCCGGGCTGTAATTAGC
GCTTGGTTTAATGACGGCTTGTTTCTTTTCTGTGGCTGCGTGAAAGCCTTGAGGGGCTCCGGGAGGGCCC
TTTGTGCGGGGGGAGCGGCTCGGGGGGTGCGTGCGTGTGTGTGTGCGTGGGGAGCGCCGCGTGCGGCTCC
GCGCTGCCCGGCGGCTGTGAGCGCTGCGGGCGCGGCGCGGGGCTTTGTGCGCTCCGCAGTGTGCGCGAGG
GGAGCGCGGCCGGGGGCGGTGCCCCGCGGTGCGGGGGGGGCTGCGAGGGGAACAAAGGCTGCGTGCGGGG
TGTGTGCGTGGGGGGGTGAGCAGGGGGTGTGGGCGCGTCGGTCGGGCTGCAACCCCCCCTGCACCCCCCT
CCCCGAGTTGCTGAGCACGGCCCGGCTTCGGGTGCGGGGCTCCGTACGGGGCGTGGCGCGGGGCTCGCCG
TGCCGGGCGGGGGGTGGCGGCAGGTGGGGGTGCCGGGCGGGGCGGGGCCGCCTCGGGCCGGGGAGGGCTC
GGGGGAGGGGCGCGGCGGCCCCCGGAGCGCCGGCGGCTGTCGAGGCGCGGCGAGCCGCAGCCATTGCCTT
TTATGGTAATCGTGCGAGAGGGCGCAGGGACTTCCTTTGTCCCAAATCTGTGCGGAGCCGAAATCTGGGA
GGCGCCGCCGCACCCCCTCTAGCGGGCGCGGGGCGAAGCGGTGCGGCGCCGGCAGGAAGGAAATGGGCGG
GGAGGGCCTTCGTGCGTCGCCGCGCCGCCGTCCCCTTCTCCCTCTCCAGCCTCGGGGCTGTCCGCGGGGG
GACGGCTGCCTTCGGGGGGGACGGGGCAGGGCGGGGTTCGGCTTCTGGCGTGTGACCGGCGGCTCTAGAG
CCTCTGCTAACCATGTTCATGCCTTCTTCTTTTTCCTACAGCTCCTGGGCAACGTGCTGGTTATTGTGCT
GTCTCATCATTTTGGCAAAGAATTGGGATCCGAATTCACCATGGTAGCAGGTCATGCCTCTGGCAGCCCC
GCATTCGGGACCGCCTCTCATTCGAATTGCGAACATGAAGAGATCCACCTCGCCGGCTCGATCCAGCCGC
ATGGCGCGCTTCTGGTCGTCAGCGAACATGATCATCGCGTCATCCAGGCCAGCGCCAACGCCGCGGAATT
TCTGAATCTCGGAAGCGTACTCGGCGTTCCGCTCGCCGAGATCGACGGCGATCTGTTGATCAAGATCCTG
CCGCATCTCGATCCCACCGCCGAAGGCATGCCGGTCGCGGTGCGCTGCCGGATCGGCAATCCCTCTACGG
AGTACTGCGGTCTGATGCATCGGCCTCCGGAAGGCGGGCTGATCATCGAACTCGAACGTGCCGGCCCGTC
GATCGATCTGTCAGGCACGCTGGCGCCGGCGCTGGAGCGGATCCGCACGGCGGGTTCACTGCGCGCGCTG
TGCGATGACACCGTGCTGCTGTTTCAGCAGTGCACCGGCTACGACCGGGTGATGGTGTATCGTTTCGATG
AGCAAGGCCACGGCCTGGTATTCTCCGAGTGCCATGTGCCTGGGCTCGAATCCTATTTCGGCAACCGCTA
TCCGTCGTCGCTGGTCCCGCAGATGGCGCGGCAGCTGTACGTGCGGCAGCGCGTCCGCGTGCTGGTGGAC
GTCACCTATCAGCCGGTGCCGCTGGAGCCGCGGCTGTCGCCGCTGACCGGGCGCGATCTCGACATGTCGG
GCTGCTTCCTGCGCTCGATGTCGCCGATCCATCTGCAGTTCCTGAAGGACATGGGCGTGCGCGCCACCCT
GGCGGTGTCGCTGGTGGTCGGCGGCAAGCTGTGGGGCCTGGTTGTCTGTCACCATTATCTGCCGCGCTTC
ATCCGTTTCGAGCTGCGGGCGATCTGCAAACGGCTCGCCGAAAGGATCGCGACGCGGATCACCGCGCTTG
AGAGCCTCGAGGGAGGATCCGGAGGTTCCGCAGATGCGCTGGACGACTTCGACCTTGATATGCTCCCCGC
CGACGCTCTTGATGACTTCGATCTTGATATGCTGCCTGCCGACGCTCTGGATGATTTCGACTTGGACATG
CTCCCCGGAGGATCCGGAGGTTCCGGCGGCCGCAAGATGGACAAGAAAACCATCGTGTGGTTTCGGAGAG
ATCTGAGGATTGAGGACAACCCAGCCCTGGCCGCTGCCGCTCACGAAGGCAGCGTGTTTCCAGTGTTCAT
CTGGTGCCCCGAGGAAGAGGGACAGTTCTACCCAGGAAGGGCCAGCCGCTGGTGGATGAAGCAGTCCCTG
GCTCACCTGTCTCAGAGTCTGAAGGCCCTGGGGTCAGATCTGACCCTGATCAAAACCCATAACACAATCA
GCGCCATTCTGGACTGTATTCGGGTGACTGGAGCCACCAAAGTGGTGTTTAATCACCTGTATGATCCCGT
GAGCCTGGTGCGGGACCATACAGTGAAGGAGAAACTGGTGGAAAGAGGCATCAGTGTGCAGTCATACAAC
GGGGATCTGCTGTATGAGCCATGGGAAATCTACTGCGAGAAGGGGAAACCCTTTACCAGCTTCAATTCCT
ACTGGAAGAAATGTCTGGACATGTCTATCGAGAGTGTGATGCTGCCCCCTCCATGGAGGCTGATGCCTAT
TACAGCCGCTGCCGAAGCTATCTGGGCCTGCTCCATTGAAGAGCTGGGACTGGAAAACGAGGCCGAAAAG
CCTTCTAATGCTCTGCTGACTCGCGCCTGGTCCCCAGGATGGTCTAACGCTGATAAACTGCTGAATGAGT
TCATCGAAAAGCAGCTGATTGACTATGCCAAAAACTCTAAGAAAGTGGTGGGCAACAGCACCAGCCTGCT
GTCTCCATACCTGCACTTTGGAGAGATCAGTGTGCGGCACGTGTTCCAGTGCGCTAGAATGAAGCAGATC
ATTTGGGCCAGGGATAAAAACAGTGAGGGCGAAGAGTCAGCCGACCTGTTTCTGAGGGGAATCGGACTGA
GGGAGTACTCCCGCTATATTTGTTTCAATTTTCCCTTCACTCACGAACAGTCACTGCTGAGCCATCTGCG
GTTCTTTCCTTGGGACGCTGATGTGGACAAGTTCAAAGCCTGGCGGCAGGGAAGAACAGGCTATCCCCTG
GTGGATGCTGGAATGAGAGAGCTGTGGGCCACTGGCTGGATGCACAATAGGATCCGCGTGATTGTGAGCT
CCTTTGCTGTGAAGTTCCTGCTGCTGCCTTGGAAGTGGGGCATGAAATATTTTTGGGATACACTGCTGGA
TGCCGACCTGGAGTGTGACATCCTGGGGTGGCAGTACATCTCCGGATCTATTCCAGATGGCCATGAACTG
GATAGGCTGGACAACCCCGCTCTGCAGGGCGCTAAGTATGACCCTGAGGGAGAATACATCAGGCAGTGGC
TGCCTGAGCTGGCTAGGCTGCCAACTGAATGGATTCACCATCCCTGGGACGCTCCTCTGACAGTGCTGAA
GGCCAGTGGGGTGGAGCTGGGAACTAATTACGCTAAACCTATCGTGGATATTGACACCGCCAGAGAGCTG
CTGGCTAAGGCCATCTCCCGGACCAGAGAAGCCCAGATCATGATTGGCGCTGCCTCTAGACCTAAGAAGA
AGCGTAAGGTGTAAGGATCCGTCGACGGGCCGCGGTAACAATTGTTAACTAACTTAAGCTAGCAACGGTT
TCCCTCTAGCGGGATCAATTCCGCCCCCCCCCCCTAACGTTACTGGCCGAAGCCGCTTGGAATAAGGCCG
GTGTGCGTTTGTCTATATGTTATTTTCCACCATATTGCCGTCTTTTGGCAATGTGAGGGCCCGGAAACCT
GGCCCTGTCTTCTTGACGAGCATTCCTAGGGGTCTTTCCCCTCTCGCCAAAGGAATGCAAGGTCTGTTGA
ATGTCGTGAAGGAAGCAGTTCCTCTGGAAGCTTCTTGAAGACAAACAACGTCTGTAGCGACCCTTTGCAG
GCAGCGGAACCCCCCACCTGGCGACAGGTGCCTCTGCGGCCAAAAGCCACGTGTATAAGATACACCTGCA
AAGGCGGCACAACCCCAGTGCCACGTTGTGAGTTGGATAGTTGTGGAAAGAGTCAAATGGCTCTCCTCAA
GCGTATTCAACAAGGGGCTGAAGGATGCCCAGAAGGTACCCCATTGTATGGGATCTGATCTGGGGCCTCG
GTGCACATGCTTTACATGTGTTTAGTCGAGGTTAAAAAAACGTCTAGGCCCCCCGAACCACGGGGACGTG
GTTTTCCTTTGAAAAACACGATAATACCATGGTCATGAAAACATTTAACATTTCTCAACAAGATCTAGAA
TTAGTAGAAGTAGCGACAGAGAAGATTACAATGCTTTATGAGGATAATAAACATCATGTGGGAGCGGCAA
TTCGTACGAAAACAGGAGAAATCATTTCGGCAGTACATATTGAAGCGTATATAGGACGAGTAACTGTTTG
TGCAGAAGCCATTGCGATTGGTAGTGCAGTTTCGAATGGACAAAAGGATTTTGACACGATTGTAGCTGTT
AGACACCCTTATTCTGACGAAGTAGATAGAAGTATTCGAGTGGTAAGTCCTTGTGGTATGTGTAGGGAGT
TGATTTCAGACTATGCACCAGATTGTTTTGTGTTAATAGAAATGAATGGCAAGTTAGTCAAAACTACGAT
TGAAGAACTCATTCCACTCAAATATACCCGAAATTAAAAGTCGAGATGCATCGATGATCTAGAGCTCGCT
GATCAGCCTCGACTGTGCCTTCTAGTTGCCAGCCATCTGTTGTTTGCCCCTCCCCCGTGCCTTCCTTGAC
CCTGGAAGGTGCCACTCCCACTGTCCTTTCCTAATAAAATGAGGAAATTGCATCGCATTGTCTGAGTAGG
TGTCATTCTATTCTGGGGGGTGGGGTGGGGCAGGACAGCAAGGGGGAGGATTGGGAAGACAATAGCAGGC
ATGCTGGGGATGCGGTGGGCTCTATGGCTTCTGAGGCGGAAAGAACCTGCAGCCCAAGCTTGGCGTAATC
ATGGTCATAGCTGTTTCCTGTGTGAAATTGTTATCCGCTCACAATTCCACACAACATACGAGCCGGAAGC
ATAAAGTGTAAAGCCTGGGGTGCCTAATGAGTGAGCTAACTCACATTAATTGCGTTGCGCTCACTGCCCG
CTTTCCAGTCGGGAAACCTGTCGTGCCAGCGGATCTTAAAAGTTTTGTTACTTTATAGAAGAAATTTTGA
GTTTTTGTTTTTTTTTAATAAATAAATAAACATAAATAAATTGTTTGTTGAATTTATTATTAGTATGTAA
GTGTAAATATAATAAAACTTAATATCTATTCAAATTAATAAATAAACCTCGATATACAGACCGATAAAAC
ACATGCGTCAATTTTACGCATGATTATCTTTAACGTACGTCACAATATGATTATCTTTCTAGGGTTAATC
TAGTATACGCGTTTAATTAATCCAGCTTTTGTTCCCTTTAGTGAGGGTTAATTGCGCGCTTGGCGTAATC
ATGGTCATAGCTGTTTCCTGTGTGAAATTGTTATCCGCTCACAATTCCACACAACATACGAGCCGGAAGC
ATAAAGTGTAAAGCCTGGGGTGCCTAATGAGTGAGCTAACTCACATTAATTGCGTTGCGCTCACTGCCCG
CTTTCCAGTCGGGAAACCTGTCGTGCCAGCTGCATTAATGAATCGGCCAACGCGCGGGGAGAGGCGGTTT
GCGTATTGGGCGCTCTTCCGCTTCCTCGCTCACTGACTCGCTGCGCTCGGTCGTTCGGCTGCGGCGAGCG
GTATCAGCTCACTCAAAGGCGGTAATACGGTTATCCACAGAATCAGGGGATAACGCAGGAAAGAACATGT
GAGCAAAAGGCCAGCAAAAGGCCAGGAACCGTAAAAAGGCCGCGTTGCTGGCGTTTTTCCATAGGCTCCG
CCCCCCTGACGAGCATCACAAAAATCGACGCTCAAGTCAGAGGTGGCGAAACCCGACAGGACTATAAAGA
TACCAGGCGTTTCCCCCTGGAAGCTCCCTCGTGCGCTCTCCTGTTCCGACCCTGCCGCTTACCGGATACC
TGTCCGCCTTTCTCCCTTCGGGAAGCGTGGCGCTTTCTCATAGCTCACGCTGTAGGTATCTCAGTTCGGT
GTAGGTCGTTCGCTCCAAGCTGGGCTGTGTGCACGAACCCCCCGTTCAGCCCGACCGCTGCGCCTTATCC
GGTAACTATCGTCTTGAGTCCAACCCGGTAAGACACGACTTATCGCCACTGGCAGCAGCCACTGGTAACA
GGATTAGCAGAGCGAGGTATGTAGGCGGTGCTACAGAGTTCTTGAAGTGGTGGCCTAACTACGGCTACAC
TAGAAGAACAGTATTTGGTATCTGCGCTCTGCTGAAGCCAGTTACCTTCGGAAAAAGAGTTGGTAGCTCT
TGATCCGGCAAACAAACCACCGCTGGTAGCGGTGGTTTTTTTGTTTGCAAGCAGCAGATTACGCGCAGAA
AAAAAGGATCTCAAGAAGATCCTTTGATCTTTTCTACGGGGTCTGACGCTCAGTGGAACGAAAACTCACG
TTAAGGGATTTTGGTCATGAGATTATCAAAAAGGATCTTCACCTAGATCCTTTTAAATTAAAAATGAAGT
TTTAAATCAATCTAAAGTATATATGAGTAAACTTGGTCTGACAGTTACCAATGCTTAATCAGTGAGGCAC
CTATCTCAGCGATCTGTCTATTTCGTTCATCCATAGTTGCCTGACTCCCCGTCGTGTAGATAACTACGAT
ACGGGAGGGCTTACCATCTGGCCCCAGTGCTGCAATGATACCGCGAGACCCACGCTCACCGGCTCCAGAT
TTATCAGCAATAAACCAGCCAGCCGGAAGGGCCGAGCGCAGAAGTGGTCCTGCAACTTTATCCGCCTCCA
TCCAGTCTATTAATTGTTGCCGGGAAGCTAGAGTAAGTAGTTCGCCAGTTAATAGTTTGCGCAACGTTGT
TGCCATTGCTACAGGCATCGTGGTGTCACGCTCGTCGTTTGGTATGGCTTCATTCAGCTCCGGTTCCCAA
CGATCAAGGCGAGTTACATGATCCCCCATGTTGTGCAAAAAAGCGGTTAGCTCCTTCGGTCCTCCGATCG
TTGTCAGAAGTAAGTTGGCCGCAGTGTTATCACTCATGGTTATGGCAGCACTGCATAATTCTCTTACTGT
CATGCCATCCGTAAGATGCTTTTCTGTGACTGGTGAGTACTCAACCAAGTCATTCTGAGAATAGTGTATG
CGGCGACCGAGTTGCTCTTGCCCGGCGTCAATACGGGATAATACCGCGCCACATAGCAGAACTTTAAAAG
TGCTCATCATTGGAAAACGTTCTTCGGGGCGAAAACTCTCAAGGATCTTACCGCTGTTGAGATCCAGTTC
GATGTAACCCACTCGTGCACCCAACTGATCTTCAGCATCTTTTACTTTCACCAGCGTTTCTGGGTGAGCA
AAAACAGGAAGGCAAAATGCCGCAAAAAAGGGAATAAGGGCGACACGGAAATGTTGAATACTCATACTCT
TCCTTTTTCAATATTATTGAAGCATTTATCAGGGTTATTGTCTCATGAGCGGATACATATTTGAATGTAT
TTAGAAAAATAAACAAATAGGGGTTCCGCGCACATTTCCCCGAAAAGTGCCAC
